Addgene plasmid #219272: SFFV-MAX-Brd 346
Purpose: Transcription factor MAX with a specific barcode assigned.
Depositing lab: Filipe Pereira. Depositing organization: Center for Neuroscience and Cell Biology, University of Coimbra. Publication: A combinatorial transcription factor screening platform for immune cell reprogramming. Kurochkin I, Altman AR, Caiado I, Pertiga-Cabral D, Halitzki E, Minaeva M, Zimmermannova O, Henriques-Oliveira L, Klein D, Nair M, Oliveira D, Cajal LR, Knittel R, Feick C, Ringner M, Martin M, Cirovic B, Pires CF, Rosa FF, Sitnicka E, Theis FJ, Pereira CF. Cell Syst. 2026 Jan 21;17(1):101457. doi: 10.1016/j.cels.2025.101457. Epub 2026 Jan 14. PubMed 41539305.
Backbone
  Vector backbone: SFFV-MCS
  Backbone size w/o insert (bp): 6638
  Vector type: Lentiviral
Growth in bacteria
  Bacterial resistance: Ampicillin, 100 μg/mL
  Growth temperature: 37°C
  Growth strain: NEB Stable
  Copy number: High Copy
Gene/Insert
  Gene/Insert name: MAX
  Species: H. sapiens (human)
  Insert size (bp): 294
  Entrez Gene: MAX (a.k.a. bHLHd4)
  Promoter: The spleen focus-forming virus (SFFV) promoter
  Cloning method: Restriction Enzyme; 5′ cloning site Bsp119I (not destroyed); 3′ cloning site BstHI (not destroyed)
Terms and licenses: Academic/Nonprofit Terms; Industry Terms: Not Available to Industry
Depositor comments: Barcode sequence cloned into XbaI restriction site. Design of plasmid is as follows: SFFV-[TF sequence]-WPRE-[Barcode sequence].
How to cite: SFFV-MAX-Brd 346 was a gift from Filipe Pereira (Addgene plasmid # 219272 ; http://n2t.net/addgene:219272 ; RRID:Addgene_219272)
