[The description below was written by a language model from this plasmid's Addgene catalogue record and pLannotate feature annotations shown in this document.]
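Description:
SFFV-MAX-Brd 346 is a third-generation-style, self-inactivating HIV-1 lentiviral transfer plasmid built on the SFFV-MCS backbone, carrying a human MAX coding sequence together with an identifying DNA barcode. It is propagated in E. coli through a high-copy ColE1/pUC-type origin with ampicillin selection (AmpR). The bacterial portion also retains an f1 origin, lac regulatory and lacZα remnants, and flanking T7 and T3 promoters inherited from a pBluescript-like parent. No mammalian selection marker or fluorescent reporter is annotated.

The viral cassette begins with an RSV promoter fused to a truncated 5' LTR, which drives genomic RNA production in packaging cells without Tat. It is followed by the Ψ packaging signal with a gag fragment, the RRE for Rev-dependent nuclear export, and the cPPT/CTS that aids nuclear import of the provirus. Internally, the spleen focus-forming virus (SFFV) promoter, which is strong in haematopoietic and many other cell types, drives the MAX insert cloned between multiple-cloning-site remnants. The insert is listed as 294 bp and is annotated as a MAX fragment, so it appears to be a short form rather than the full-length canonical protein; the record does not specify the isoform. MAX is a bHLH-type factor that dimerises with MYC or MAD to bind E-box sequences. Downstream lie a WPRE to boost transcript stability and expression, the ΔU3 3' LTR, and an SV40 poly(A) signal and origin.

According to the depositor, the barcode sits in an XbaI site after the WPRE, although it is not separately annotated in the feature table. Placed there, it would be included in the transcript and allow the factor to be identified by sequencing. The plasmid belongs to a barcoded transcription factor collection for combinatorial screening of immune cell reprogramming.
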