Features (pLannotate 1.2.2; 29 found; start..end, strand, type, name):
     94..112     -  promoter       T7 promoter: promoter for bacteriophage T7 RNA polymerase
    120..275     +  CDS            lacZα (fragment): LacZα fragment of β-galactosidase; lacZ fragment
    280..708     +  rep_origin     f1 ori (sequence partly withheld): f1 bacteriophage origin of replication; arrow indicates direction of (+) strand synthesis
    761..865     +  promoter       AmpR promoter: bla
    866..1726    +  CDS            AmpR: β-lactamase; bla; confers resistance to ampicillin, carbenicillin, and related antibiotics
   1897..2485    +  rep_origin     ori: high-copy-number ColE1/pMB1/pBR322/pUC origin of replication
   2668..2760    +  CDS            lacI (fragment): lac repressor; lacI; The lac repressor binds to the lac operator to inhibit transcription in E. coli. This inhibition can be relieved by adding lactose or isopropyl-β-D-thiogalactopyranoside (IPTG).
   2773..2794    +  protein_bind   CAP binding site: CAP binding activates transcription in the presence of cAMP. E. coli catabolite activator protein
   2809..2839    +  promoter       lac promoter: promoter for the E. coli lac operon
   2847..2863    +  protein_bind   lac operator: The lac repressor binds to the lac operator to inhibit transcription in E. coli. This inhibition can be relieved by adding lactose or isopropyl-β-D-thiogalactopyranoside (IPTG). lac repressor encoded by lacI
   2908..2926    +  promoter       T3 promoter: promoter for bacteriophage T3 RNA polymerase
   2954..3180    +  promoter       RSV promoter: Rous sarcoma virus enhancer/promoter
   3181..3361    +  LTR            5' LTR (truncated): truncated 5' long terminal repeat (LTR) from HIV-1
   3408..3533    +  misc_feature   HIV-1 Ψ: packaging signal of human immunodeficiency virus type 1
   3517..3880    +  CDS            HIV-1 gag (fragment): gag protein from human immunodeficiency virus 1; gag
   4026..4259    +  misc_feature   RRE: The Rev response element (RRE) of HIV-1 allows for Rev-dependent mRNA export from the nucleus to the cytoplasm.
   4636..4736    +  CDS            Rev (fragment): human immunodeficiency virus 1 (HIV-1) Rev protein; rev; enhances nuclear export of unspliced and incompletely spliced viral mRNAs
   4755..4872    +  misc_feature   cPPT/CTS: central polypurine tract and central termination sequence of HIV-1
   4906..5307    +  promoter       SFFV promoter: spleen focus-forming virus long terminal repeat (LTR) promoter
   5317..5340    +  misc_feature   MCS (fragment): pBluescript multiple cloning site
   5365..5658    +  CDS            MAX (fragment): MAX_HUMAN - Also known as BHLHD4. Experimental evidence at protein level: Swiss-Prot protein existence level 1. Transcription regulator. Forms a sequence-specific DNA- binding protein complex with MYC or MAD which recognizes the core sequence 5'-CAC[GA]TG-3'. The MYC:MAX complex is a transcriptional activator, whereas the MAD:MAX complex is a repressor. May repress transcription via the recruitment of a chromatin remodeling complex containing H3 'Lys-9' histone methyltransferase activity. Represses MYC transcriptional activity from E-box elements. From Homo sapiens (Human).
   5684..5709    +  misc_feature   MCS (fragment): pBluescript multiple cloning site
   5709..5768    +  CDS            S (fragment): HBSAG_WHV6 - Experimental evidence at transcript level: Swiss-Prot protein existence level 2. The middle envelope protein plays an important role in the budding of the virion. It is involved in the induction of budding in a nucleocapsid independent way. In this process the majority of envelope proteins bud to form subviral lipoprotein particles of 22 nm of diameter that do not contain a nucleocapsid (By similarity). From Woodchuck hepatitis B virus (isolate w64/pWS23) (WHV).
   5900..6303    +  misc_feature   WPRE: woodchuck hepatitis virus posttranscriptional regulatory element
   6361..6420    +  CDS            nef (fragment): NEF_HV1Z2 - Experimental evidence at protein level: Swiss-Prot protein existence level 1. Extracellular Nef protein targets CD4(+) T-lymphocytes for apoptosis by interacting with CXCR4 surface receptors. From Human immunodeficiency virus type 1 group M subtype D (isolate Z2/CDC-Z34) (HIV-1).
   6422..6655    +  LTR            3' LTR (ΔU3): self-inactivating 3' long terminal repeat (LTR) from HIV-1
   6727..6848    +  polyA_signal   SV40 poly(A) signal: SV40 polyadenylation signal
   6867..6888    +  rep_origin     SV40 ori (fragment): SV40 origin of replication
   6888..73      +  rep_origin     SV40 ori (across the origin): SV40 origin of replication
>Addgene plasmid #219272 | SFFV-MAX-Brd 346 | addgene full sequence | sequence record 449835 | Addgene NGS Result
ATTTATGCAGAGGCCGAGGCCGCCTCGGCCTCTGAGCTATTCCAGAAGTAGTGAGGAGGCTTTTTTGGAG
GCCTAGGGACGTACCCAATTCGCCCTATAGTGAGTCGTATTACGCGCGCTCACTGGCCGTCGTTTTACAA
CGTCGTGACTGGGAAAACCCTGGCGTTACCCAACTTAATCGCCTTGCAGCACATCCCCCTTTCGCCAGCT
GGCGTAATAGCGAAGAGGCCCGCACCGATCGCCCTTCCCAACAGTTGCGCAGCCTGAATGGCGAATGGG
[124 nt withheld, positions 280-403]
C
[91 nt withheld, positions 405-495]
A
[49 nt withheld, positions 497-545]
CCTTTGACGTTGGAGTCCACGTTCTTT
[37 nt withheld, positions 573-609]
ACCCTATCTCGGTCTATTCTTTTGATTTATAAGGGATTTTGCCGATTTCGGCCTATTGGTTAAAAAATGA
GCTGATTTAACAAAAATTTAACGCGAATTTTAACAAAATATTAACGCTTACAATTTAGGTGGCACTTTTC
GGGGAAATGTGCGCGGAACCCCTATTTGTTTATTTTTCTAAATACATTCAAATATGTATCCGCTCATGAG
ACAATAACCCTGATAAATGCTTCAATAATATTGAAAAAGGAAGAGTATGAGTATTCAACATTTCCGTGTC
GCCCTTATTCCCTTTTTTGCGGCATTTTGCCTTCCTGTTTTTGCTCACCCAGAAACGCTGGTGAAAGTAA
AAGATGCTGAAGATCAGTTGGGTGCACGAGTGGGTTACATCGAACTGGATCTCAACAGCGGTAAGATCCT
TGAGAGTTTTCGCCCCGAAGAACGTTTTCCAATGATGAGCACTTTTAAAGTTCTGCTATGTGGCGCGGTA
TTATCCCGTATTGACGCCGGGCAAGAGCAACTCGGTCGCCGCATACACTATTCTCAGAATGACTTGGTTG
AGTACTCACCAGTCACAGAAAAGCATCTTACGGATGGCATGACAGTAAGAGAATTATGCAGTGCTGCCAT
AACCATGAGTGATAACACTGCGGCCAACTTACTTCTGACAACGATCGGAGGACCGAAGGAGCTAACCGCT
TTTTTGCACAACATGGGGGATCATGTAACTCGCCTTGATCGTTGGGAACCGGAGCTGAATGAAGCCATAC
CAAACGACGAGCGTGACACCACGATGCCTGTAGCAATGGCAACAACGTTGCGCAAACTATTAACTGGCGA
ACTACTTACTCTAGCTTCCCGGCAACAATTAATAGACTGGATGGAGGCGGATAAAGTTGCAGGACCACTT
CTGCGCTCGGCCCTTCCGGCTGGCTGGTTTATTGCTGATAAATCTGGAGCCGGTGAGCGTGGGTCTCGCG
GTATCATTGCAGCACTGGGGCCAGATGGTAAGCCCTCCCGTATCGTAGTTATCTACACGACGGGGAGTCA
GGCAACTATGGATGAACGAAATAGACAGATCGCTGAGATAGGTGCCTCACTGATTAAGCATTGGTAACTG
TCAGACCAAGTTTACTCATATATACTTTAGATTGATTTAAAACTTCATTTTTAATTTAAAAGGATCTAGG
TGAAGATCCTTTTTGATAATCTCATGACCAAAATCCCTTAACGTGAGTTTTCGTTCCACTGAGCGTCAGA
CCCCGTAGAAAAGATCAAAGGATCTTCTTGAGATCCTTTTTTTCTGCGCGTAATCTGCTGCTTGCAAACA
AAAAAACCACCGCTACCAGCGGTGGTTTGTTTGCCGGATCAAGAGCTACCAACTCTTTTTCCGAAGGTAA
CTGGCTTCAGCAGAGCGCAGATACCAAATACTGTTCTTCTAGTGTAGCCGTAGTTAGGCCACCACTTCAA
GAACTCTGTAGCACCGCCTACATACCTCGCTCTGCTAATCCTGTTACCAGTGGCTGCTGCCAGTGGCGAT
AAGTCGTGTCTTACCGGGTTGGACTCAAGACGATAGTTACCGGATAAGGCGCAGCGGTCGGGCTGAACGG
GGGGTTCGTGCACACAGCCCAGCTTGGAGCGAACGACCTACACCGAACTGAGATACCTACAGCGTGAGCT
ATGAGAAAGCGCCACGCTTCCCGAAGGGAGAAAGGCGGACAGGTATCCGGTAAGCGGCAGGGTCGGAACA
GGAGAGCGCACGAGGGAGCTTCCAGGGGGAAACGCCTGGTATCTTTATAGTCCTGTCGGGTTTCGCCACC
TCTGACTTGAGCGTCGATTTTTGTGATGCTCGTCAGGGGGGCGGAGCCTATGGAAAAACGCCAGCAACGC
GGCCTTTTTACGGTTCCTGGCCTTTTGCTGGCCTTTTGCTCACATGTTCTTTCCTGCGTTATCCCCTGAT
TCTGTGGATAACCGTATTACCGCCTTTGAGTGAGCTGATACCGCTCGCCGCAGCCGAACGACCGAGCGCA
GCGAGTCAGTGAGCGAGGAAGCGGAAGAGCGCCCAATACGCAAACCGCCTCTCCCCGCGCGTTGGCCGAT
TCATTAATGCAGCTGGCACGACAGGTTTCCCGACTGGAAAGCGGGCAGTGAGCGCAACGCAATTAATGTG
AGTTAGCTCACTCATTAGGCACCCCAGGCTTTACACTTTATGCTTCCGGCTCGTATGTTGTGTGGAATTG
TGAGCGGATAACAATTTCACACAGGAAACAGCTATGACCATGATTACGCCAAGCGCGCAATTAACCCTCA
CTAAAGGGAACAAAAGCTGGAGCTGCAAGCTTAATGTAGTCTTATGCAATACTCTTGTAGTCTTGCAACA
TGGTAACGATGAGTTAGCAACATGCCTTACAAGGAGAGAAAAAGCACCGTGCATGCCGATTGGTGGAAGT
AAGGTGGTACGATCGTGCCTTATTAGGAAGGCAACAGACGGGTCTGACATGGATTGGACGAACCACTGAA
TTGCCGCATTGCAGAGATATTGTATTTAAGTGCCTAGCTCGATACATAAACGGGTCTCTCTGGTTAGACC
AGATCTGAGCCTGGGAGCTCTCTGGCTAACTAGGGAACCCACTGCTTAAGCCTCAATAAAGCTTGCCTTG
AGTGCTTCAAGTAGTGTGTGCCCGTCTGTTGTGTGACTCTGGTAACTAGAGATCCCTCAGACCCTTTTAG
TCAGTGTGGAAAATCTCTAGCAGTGGCGCCCGAACAGGGACTTGAAAGCGAAAGGGAAACCAGAGGAGCT
CTCTCGACGCAGGACTCGGCTTGCTGAAGCGCGCACGGCAAGAGGCGAGGGGCGGCGACTGGTGAGTACG
CCAAAAATTTTGACTAGCGGAGGCTAGAAGGAGAGAGATGGGTGCGAGAGCGTCAGTATTAAGCGGGGGA
GAATTAGATCGCGATGGGAAAAAATTCGGTTAAGGCCAGGGGGAAAGAAAAAATATAAATTAAAACATAT
AGTATGGGCAAGCAGGGAGCTAGAACGATTCGCAGTTAATCCTGGCCTGTTAGAAACATCAGAAGGCTGT
AGACAAATACTGGGACAGCTACAACCATCCCTTCAGACAGGATCAGAAGAACTTAGATCATTATATAATA
CAGTAGCAACCCTCTATTGTGTGCATCAAAGGATAGAGATAAAAGACACCAAGGAAGCTTTAGACAAGAT
AGAGGAAGAGCAAAACAAAAGTAAGACCACCGCACAGCAAGCGGCCGCTGATCTTCAGACCTGGAGGAGG
AGATATGAGGGACAATTGGAGAAGTGAATTATATAAATATAAAGTAGTAAAAATTGAACCATTAGGAGTA
GCACCCACCAAGGCAAAGAGAAGAGTGGTGCAGAGAGAAAAAAGAGCAGTGGGAATAGGAGCTTTGTTCC
TTGGGTTCTTGGGAGCAGCAGGAAGCACTATGGGCGCAGCGTCAATGACGCTGACGGTACAGGCCAGACA
ATTATTGTCTGGTATAGTGCAGCAGCAGAACAATTTGCTGAGGGCTATTGAGGCGCAACAGCATCTGTTG
CAACTCACAGTCTGGGGCATCAAGCAGCTCCAGGCAAGAATCCTGGCTGTGGAAAGATACCTAAAGGATC
AACAGCTCCTGGGGATTTGGGGTTGCTCTGGAAAACTCATTTGCACCACTGCTGTGCCTTGGAATGCTAG
TTGGAGTAATAAATCTCTGGAACAGATTTGGAATCACACGACCTGGATGGAGTGGGACAGAGAAATTAAC
AATTACACAAGCTTAATACACTCCTTAATTGAAGAATCGCAAAACCAGCAAGAAAAGAATGAACAAGAAT
TATTGGAATTAGATAAATGGGCAAGTTTGTGGAATTGGTTTAACATAACAAATTGGCTGTGGTATATAAA
ATTATTCATAATGATAGTAGGAGGCTTGGTAGGTTTAAGAATAGTTTTTGCTGTACTTTCTATAGTGAAT
AGAGTTAGGCAGGGATATTCACCATTATCGTTTCAGACCCACCTCCCAACCCCGAGGGGACCCGACAGGC
CCGAAGGAATAGAAGAAGAAGGTGGAGAGAGAGACAGAGACAGATCCATTCGATTAGTGAACGGATCTCG
ACGGTATCGGTTAACTTTTAAAAGAAAAGGGGGGATTGGGGGGTACAGTGCAGGGGAAAGAATAGTAGAC
ATAATAGCAACAGACATACAAACTAAAGAATTACAAAAACAAATTACAAAAATTCAAAATTTTATCGATC
ACGAGACTAGCCTCGAGCTGGCTGCAGTAACGCCATTTTGCAAGGCATGGAAAAATACCAAACCAAGAAT
AGAGAAGTTCAGATCAAGGGCGGGTACATGAAAATAGCTAACGTTGGGCCAAACAGGATATCTGCGGTGA
GCAGTTTCGGCCCCGGCCCGGGGCCAAGAACAGATGGTCACCGCAGTTTCGGCCCCGGCCCGAGGCCAAG
AACAGATGGTCCCCAGATATGGCCCAACCCTCAGCAGTTTCTTAAGACCCATCAGATGTTTCCAGGCTCC
CCCAAGGACCTGAAATGACCCTGCGCCTTATTTGAATTAACCAATCAGCCTGCTTCTCGCTTCTGTTCGC
GCGCTTCTGCTTCCCGAGCTCTATAAAAGAGCTCACAACCCCTCACTCGGCGCGCCAGTCCTCCGACAGA
CTGAGTCGGCCGGTCGAATCAAGCTTATCGATACCGTCGACGGATCCGCTAGCCCGCGGTTCGAAATGAG
CGATAACGATGACATCGAGGTGGAGAGCGACGAAGAGCAACCGAGGTTTCAATCTGCGGCTGACAAACGG
GCTCATCATAATGCACTGGAACGAAAACGTAGGGACCACATCAAAGACAGCTTTCACAGTTTGCGGGACT
CAGTCCCATCACTCCAAGGAGAGAAGGCATCCCGGGCCCAAATCCTAGACAAAGCCACAGAATATATCCA
GTATATGCGAAGGAAAAACCACACACACCAGCAAGATATTGACGACCTCAAGCGGCAGAATGCTCTTCTG
GAGCAGCAAGGGGAAAGCGAGAGCTGAACCGGTCGGATCCCCCGGGCTGCAGGAATTCGAGCATCTTACC
GCCATTTATTCCCATATTTGTTCTGTTTTTCTTGATTTGGGTATACATTTAAATGTTAATAAAACAAAAT
GGTGGGGCAATCATTTACATTTTTAGGGATATGTAATTACTAGTTCAGGTGTATTGCCACAAGACAAACA
TGTTAAGAAACTTTCCCGTTATTTACGCTCTGTTCCTGTTAATCAACCTCTGGATTACAAAATTTGTGAA
AGATTGACTGATATTCTTAACTATGTTGCTCCTTTTACGCTGTGTGGATATGCTGCTTTAATGCCTCTGT
ATCATGCTATTGCTTCCCGTACGGCTTTCGTTTTCTCCTCCTTGTATAAATCCTGGTTGCTGTCTCTTTA
TGAGGAGTTGTGGCCCGTTGTCCGTCAACGTGGCGTGGTGTGCTCTGTGTTTGCTGACGCAACCCCCACT
GGCTGGGGCATTGCCACCACCTGTCAACTCCTTTCTGGGACTTTCGCTTTCCCCCTCCCGATCGCCACGG
CAGAACTCATCGCCGCCTGCCTTGCCCGCTGCTGGACAGGGGCTAGGTTGCTGGGCACTGATAATTCCGT
GGTGTTGTCGGGGAAGCTGACGTCCTTTGCAATTCGATATCAAGCTGTACCTTCTAGATGTACACAAGTA
TGAGCGCTTCTAGACCAATGACTTACAAGGCAGCTGTAGATCTTAGCCACTTTTTAAAAGAAAAGGGGGG
ACTGGAAGGGCTAATTCACTCCCAACGAAGACAAGATCTGCTTTTTGCTTGTACTGGGTCTCTCTGGTTA
GACCAGATCTGAGCCTGGGAGCTCTCTGGCTAACTAGGGAACCCACTGCTTAAGCCTCAATAAAGCTTGC
CTTGAGTGCTTCAAGTAGTGTGTGCCCGTCTGTTGTGTGACTCTGGTAACTAGAGATCCCTCAGACCCTT
TTAGTCAGTGTGGAAAATCTCTAGCAGTAGTAGTTCATGTCATCTTATTATTCAGTATTTATAACTTGCA
AAGAAATGAATATCAGAGAGTGAGAGGAACTTGTTTATTGCAGCTTATAATGGTTACAAATAAAGCAATA
GCATCACAAATTTCACAAATAAAGCATTTTTTTCACTGCATTCTAGTTGTGGTTTGTCCAAACTCATCAA
TGTATCTTATCATGTCTGGCTCTAGCTATCCCGCCCCTAACTCCGCCCATCCCGCCCCTAACTCCGCCCA
GTTCCGCCCATTCTCCGCCCCATGGCTGACTAATTTTTTTT
