>Addgene plasmid #219272 | SFFV-MAX-Brd 346 | depositor partial sequence | sequence record 428297 | Barcode sequence
TGTACACAAGTATGAGCGCT
